>Addgene plasmid #143213 | TFORF0429 | addgene full sequence | sequence record 396098 | Addgene NGS Result
TTAATGTAGTCTTATGCAATACTCTTGTAGTCTTGCAACATGGTAACGATGAGTTAGCAACATGCCTTAC
AAGGAGAGAAAAAGCACCGTGCATGCCGATTGGTGGAAGTAAGGTGGTACGATCGTGCCTTATTAGGAAG
GCAACAGACGGGTCTGACATGGATTGGACGAACCACTGAATTGCCGCATTGCAGAGATATTGTATTTAAG
TGCCTAGCTCGATACATAAACGGGTCTCTCTGGTTAGACCAGATCTGAGCCTGGGAGCTCTCTGGCTAAC
TAGGGAACCCACTGCTTAAGCCTCAATAAAGCTTGCCTTGAGTGCTTCAAGTAGTGTGTGCCCGTCTGTT
GTGTGACTCTGGTAACTAGAGATCCCTCAGACCCTTTTAGTCAGTGTGGAAAATCTCTAGCAGTGGCGCC
CGAACAGGGACTTGAAAGCGAAAGGGAAACCAGAGGAGCTCTCTCGACGCAGGACTCGGCTTGCTGAAGC
GCGCACGGCAAGAGGCGAGGGGCGGCGACTGGTGAGTACGCCAAAAATTTTGACTAGCGGAGGCTAGAAG
GAGAGAGATGGGTGCGAGAGCGTCAGTATTAAGCGGGGGAGAATTAGATCGCGATGGGAAAAAATTCGGT
TAAGGCCAGGGGGAAAGAAAAAATATAAATTAAAACATATAGTATGGGCAAGCAGGGAGCTAGAACGATT
CGCAGTTAATCCTGGCCTGTTAGAAACATCAGAAGGCTGTAGACAAATACTGGGACAGCTACAACCATCC
CTTCAGACAGGATCAGAAGAACTTAGATCATTATATAATACAGTAGCAACCCTCTATTGTGTGCATCAAA
GGATAGAGATAAAAGACACCAAGGAAGCTTTAGACAAGATAGAGGAAGAGCAAAACAAAAGTAAGACCAC
CGCACAGCAAGCGGCCGCTGATCTTCAGACCTGGAGGAGGAGATATGAGGGACAATTGGAGAAGTGAATT
ATATAAATATAAAGTAGTAAAAATTGAACCATTAGGAGTAGCACCCACCAAGGCAAAGAGAAGAGTGGTG
CAGAGAGAAAAAAGAGCAGTGGGAATAGGAGCTTTGTTCCTTGGGTTCTTGGGAGCAGCAGGAAGCACTA
TGGGCGCAGCGTCAATGACGCTGACGGTACAGGCCAGACAATTATTGTCTGGTATAGTGCAGCAGCAGAA
CAATTTGCTGAGGGCTATTGAGGCGCAACAGCATCTGTTGCAACTCACAGTCTGGGGCATCAAGCAGCTC
CAGGCAAGAATCCTGGCTGTGGAAAGATACCTAAAGGATCAACAGCTCCTGGGGATTTGGGGTTGCTCTG
GAAAACTCATTTGCACCACTGCTGTGCCTTGGAATGCTAGTTGGAGTAATAAATCTCTGGAACAGATTTG
GAATCACACGACCTGGATGGAGTGGGACAGAGAAATTAACAATTACACAAGCTTAATACACTCCTTAATT
GAAGAATCGCAAAACCAGCAAGAAAAGAATGAACAAGAATTATTGGAATTAGATAAATGGGCAAGTTTGT
GGAATTGGTTTAACATAACAAATTGGCTGTGGTATATAAAATTATTCATAATGATAGTAGGAGGCTTGGT
AGGTTTAAGAATAGTTTTTGCTGTACTTTCTATAGTGAATAGAGTTAGGCAGGGATATTCACCATTATCG
TTTCAGACCCACCTCCCAACCCCGAGGGGACCCATGCATTGCATCTCAATTAGTCAGCAACCAGGTGTGG
AAAGTCCCCAGGCTCCCCAGCAGGCAGAAGTATGCAAAGCATGCGTCTCAATTAGTCAGCAACCATAGTC
CCGCCCCTAACTCCGCCCATCCCGCCCCTAACTCCGCCCAGTTCCGCCCATTCTCCGCCCCATGGCTGAC
TAATTTTTTTTATTTATGCAGAGGCCGAGGCCGCCTCGGCCTCTGAGCTATTCCAGAAGTAGTGAGGAGG
CTTTTTTGGAGGCCTAGGCTTTTGCAAAAAGCTTTCTAGAGGTACCACCGGAGCTTACCATGACCGAGTA
CAAGCCCACGGTGCGCCTCGCCACCCGCGACGACGTCCCCAGGGCCGTACGCACCCTCGCCGCCGCGTTC
GCCGACTACCCCGCCACGCGCCACACCGTCGATCCGGACCGCCACATCGAGCGGGTCACCGAGCTGCAAG
AACTCTTCCTCACGCGCGTCGGGCTCGACATCGGCAAGGTGTGGGTCGCGGACGACGGCGCCGCCGTGGC
GGTCTGGACCACGCCGGAGAGCGTCGAAGCGGGGGCGGTGTTCGCCGAGATCGGCCCGCGCATGGCCGAG
TTGAGCGGTTCCCGGCTGGCCGCGCAGCAACAGATGGAAGGCCTCCTGGCGCCGCACCGGCCCAAGGAGC
CCGCGTGGTTCCTGGCCACCGTCGGCGTCTCGCCCGACCACCAGGGCAAGGGTCTGGGCAGCGCCGTCGT
GCTCCCCGGAGTGGAGGCGGCCGAGCGCGCCGGGGTGCCCGCCTTCCTGGAGACCTCCGCGCCCCGCAAC
CTCCCCTTCTACGAGCGGCTCGGCTTCACCGTCACCGCCGACGTCGAGGTGCCCGAAGGACCGCGCACCT
GGTGCATGACCCGCAAGCCCGGTGCCAGTTAACGAATTCTAGATCTTGAGACAAATGGCAGTATTCATCC
ACAATTTTAAAAGAAAAGGGGGGATTGGGGGGTACAGTGCAGGGGAAAGAATAGTAGACATAATAGCAAC
AGACATACAAACTAAAGAATTACAAAAACAAATTACAAAAATTCAAAATTTTCGGGTTTATTACAGGGAC
AGCAGAGATCCACTTTGGCGCCGGCTCGAGGCCTGCAGGTGCAAAGATGGATAAAGTTTTAAACAGAGAG
GAATCTTTGCAGCTAATGGACCTTCTAGGTCTTGAAAGGAGTGGGAATTGGCTCCGGTGCCCGTCAGTGG
GCAGAGCGCACATCGCCCACAGTCCCCGAGAAGTTGGGGGGAGGGGTCGGCAATTGAACCGGTGCCTAGA
GAAGGTGGCGCGGGGTAAACTGGGAAAGTGATGTCGTGTACTGGCTCCGCCTTTTTCCCGAGGGTGGGGG
AGAACCGTATATAAGTGCAGTAGTCGCCGTGAACGTTCTTTTTCGCAACGGGTTTGCCGCCAGAACACAG
GTAAGTGCCGTGTGTGGTTCCCGCGGGCCTGGCCTCTTTACGGGTTATGGCCCTTGCGTGCCTTGAATTA
CTTCCACCTGGCTGCAGTACGTGATTCTTGATCCCGAGCTTCGGGTTGGAAGTGGGTGGGAGAGTTCGAG
GCCTTGCGCTTAAGGAGCCCCTTCGCCTCGTGCTTGAGTTGAGGCCTGGCCTGGGCGCTGGGGCCGCCGC
GTGCGAATCTGGTGGCACCTTCGCGCCTGTCTCGCTGCTTTCGATAAGTCTCTAGCCATTTAAAATTTTT
GATGACCTGCTGCGACGCTTTTTTTCTGGCAAGATAGTCTTGTAAATGCGGGCCAAGATCTGCACACTGG
TATTTCGGTTTTTGGGGCCGCGGGCGGCGACGGGGCCCGTGCGTCCCAGCGCACATGTTCGGCGAGGCGG
GGCCTGCGAGCGCGGCCACCGAGAATCGGACGGGGGTAGTCTCAAGCTGGCCGGCCTGCTCTGGTGCCTG
GCCTCGCGCCGCCGTGTATCGCCCCGCCCTGGGCGGCAAGGCTGGCCCGGTCGGCACCAGTTGCGTGAGC
GGAAAGATGGCCGCTTCCCGGCCCTGCTGCAGGGAGCTCAAAATGGAGGACGCGGCGCTCGGGAGAGCGG
GCGGGTGAGTCACCCACACAAAGGAAAAGGGCCTTTCCGTCCTCAGCCGTCGCTTCATGTGACTCCACGG
AGTACCGGGCGCCGTCCAGGCACCTCGATTAGTTCTCGAGCTTTTGGAGTACGTCGTCTTTAGGTTGGGG
GGAGGGGTTTTATGCGATGGAGTTTCCCCACACTGAGTGGGTGGAGACTGAAGTTAGGCCAGCTTGGCAC
TTGATGTAATTCTCCTTGGAATTTGCCCTTTTTGAGTTTGGATCTTGGTTCATTCTCAAGCCTCAGACAG
TGGTTCAAAGTTTTTTTCTTCCATTTCAGGTGTCGTGAGGCTAGCACCGCCACCATGGACGAGCAGCCCA
GGCTGATGCATTCCCATGCTGGGGTCGGGATGGCCGGACACCCCGGCCTGTCCCAGCACTTGCAGGATGG
GGCCGGAGGGACCGAGGGGGAGGGCGGGAGGAAGCAGGACATTGGAGACATTTTACAGCAAATTATGACC
ATCACAGACCAGAGTTTGGATGAGGCGCAGGCCAGAAAACATGCTTTAAACTGCCACAGAATGAAGCCTG
CCTTGTTTAATGTGTTGTGTGAAATCAAAGAAAAAACAGTTTTGAGTATCCGAGGAGCCCAGGAGGAGGA
ACCCACAGACCCCCAGCTGATGCGGCTGGACAACATGCTGTTAGCGGAAGGCGTGGCGGGGCCTGAGAAG
GGCGGAGGGTCGGCGGCAGCGGCGGCAGCGGCGGCGGCTTCTGGAGGGGCAGGTTCAGACAACTCAGTGG
AGCATTCAGATTACAGAGCCAAACTCTCACAGATCAGACAAATCTACCATACGGAGCTGGAGAAATACGA
GCAGGCCTGCAACGAGTTCACCACCCACGTGATGAATCTCCTGCGAGAGCAAAGCCGGACCAGGCCCATC
TCCCCAAAGGAGATTGAGCGGATGGTCAGCATCATCCACCGCAAGTTCAGCTCCATCCAGATGCAGCTCA
AGCAGAGCACGTGCGAGGCGGTGATGATCCTGCGTTCCCGATTTCTGGATGCGCGGCGGAAGAGACGGAA
TTTCAACAAGCAAGCGACAGAAATCCTGAATGAATATTTCTATTCCCATCTCAGCAACCCTTACCCCAGT
GAGGAAGCCAAAGAGGAGTTAGCCAAGAAGTGTGGCATCACAGTCTCCCAGGTATCAAACTGGTTTGGAA
ATAAGCGAATCCGGTACAAGAAGAACATAGGTAAATTTCAAGAGGAAGCCAATATTTATGCTGCCAAAAC
AGCTGTCACTGCTACCAATGTGTCAGCCCATGGAAGCCAAGCTAACTCGCCCTCAACTCCCAACTCGGCT
GGTGGATACCCTTCGCCATGTTATCAGCCAGACAGGAGGATACAGTAGTAATGAACTAGTCCGTAACTTG
AAAGTATTTCGATTTCTTGGCTTTATATATCTTGTGGAAAGGACGAGTCCGGCTGACATTAAAGAATTAA
ACGCGTTAAGTCGACAATCAACCTCTGGATTACAAAATTTGTGAAAGATTGACTGGTATTCTTAACTATG
TTGCTCCTTTTACGCTATGTGGATACGCTGCTTTAATGCCTTTGTATCATGCTATTGCTTCCCGTATGGC
TTTCATTTTCTCCTCCTTGTATAAATCCTGGTTGCTGTCTCTTTATGAGGAGTTGTGGCCCGTTGTCAGG
CAACGTGGCGTGGTGTGCACTGTGTTTGCTGACGCAACCCCCACTGGTTGGGGCATTGCCACCACCTGTC
AGCTCCTTTCCGGGACTTTCGCTTTCCCCCTCCCTATTGCCACGGCGGAACTCATCGCCGCCTGCCTTGC
CCGCTGCTGGACAGGGGCTCGGCTGTTGGGCACTGACAATTCCGTGGTGTTGTCGGGGAAATCATCGTCC
TTTCCTTGGCTGCTCGCCTGTGTTGCCACCTGGATTCTGCGCGGGACGTCCTTCTGCTACGTCCCTTCGG
CCCTCAATCCAGCGGACCTTCCTTCCCGCGGCCTGCTGCCGGCTCTGCGGCCTCTTCCGCGTCTTCGCCT
TCGCCCTCAGACGAGTCGGATCTCCCTTTGGGCCGCCTCCCCGCGTCGACTTTAAGACCAATGACTTACA
AGGCAGCTGTAGATCTTAGCCACTTTTTAAAAGAAAAGGGGGGACTGGAAGGGCTAATTCACTCCCAACG
AAGACAAGATCTGCTTTTTGCTTGTACTGGGTCTCTCTGGTTAGACCAGATCTGAGCCTGGGAGCTCTCT
GGCTAACTAGGGAACCCACTGCTTAAGCCTCAATAAAGCTTGCCTTGAGTGCTTCAAGTAGTGTGTGCCC
GTCTGTTGTGTGACTCTGGTAACTAGAGATCCCTCAGACCCTTTTAGTCAGTGTGGAAAATCTCTAGCAG
TACGTATAGTAGTTCATGTCATCTTATTATTCAGTATTTATAACTTGCAAAGAAATGAATATCAGAGAGT
GAGAGGAACTTGTTTATTGCAGCTTATAATGGTTACAAATAAAGCAATAGCATCACAAATTTCACAAATA
AAGCATTTTTTTCACTGCATTCTAGTTGTGGTTTGTCCAAACTCATCAATGTATCTTATCATGTCTGGCT
CTAGCTATCCCGCCCCTAACTCCGCCCATCCCGCCCCTAACTCCGCCCAGTTCCGCCCATTCTCCGCCCC
ATGGCTGACTAATTTTTTTTATTTATGCAGAGGCCGAGGCCGCCTCGGCCTCTGAGCTATTCCAGAAGTA
GTGAGGAGGCTTTTTTGGAGGCCTAGGGACGTACCCAATTCGCCCTATAGTGAGTCGTATTACGCGCGCT
CACTGGCCGTCGTTTTACAACGTCGTGACTGGGAAAACCCTGGCGTTACCCAACTTAATCGCCTTGCAGC
ACATCCCCCTTTCGCCAGCTGGCGTAATAGCGAAGAGGCCCGCACCGATCGCCCTTCCCAACAGTTGCGC
AGCCTGAATGGCGAATGGG
[124 nt withheld, positions 6740-6863]
C
[91 nt withheld, positions 6865-6955]
A
[49 nt withheld, positions 6957-7005]
CCTTTGACGTTGGAGTCCACGTTCTTT
[37 nt withheld, positions 7033-7069]
ACCCTATCTCGGTCTATTCTTTTGATTTATAAGGGATTTTGCCGATTTCGGCCTATTGGTTAAAAAATGA
GCTGATTTAACAAAAATTTAACGCGAATTTTAACAAAATATTAACGCTTACAATTTAGGTGGCACTTTTC
GGGGAAATGTGCGCGGAACCCCTATTTGTTTATTTTTCTAAATACATTCAAATATGTATCCGCTCATGAG
ACAATAACCCTGATAAATGCTTCAATAATATTGAAAAAGGAAGAGTATGAGTATTCAACATTTCCGTGTC
GCCCTTATTCCCTTTTTTGCGGCATTTTGCCTTCCTGTTTTTGCTCACCCAGAAACGCTGGTGAAAGTAA
AAGATGCTGAAGATCAGTTGGGTGCACGAGTGGGTTACATCGAACTGGATCTCAACAGCGGTAAGATCCT
TGAGAGTTTTCGCCCCGAAGAACGTTTTCCAATGATGAGCACTTTTAAAGTTCTGCTATGTGGCGCGGTA
TTATCCCGTATTGACGCCGGGCAAGAGCAACTCGGTCGCCGCATACACTATTCTCAGAATGACTTGGTTG
AGTACTCACCAGTCACAGAAAAGCATCTTACGGATGGCATGACAGTAAGAGAATTATGCAGTGCTGCCAT
AACCATGAGTGATAACACTGCGGCCAACTTACTTCTGACAACGATCGGAGGACCGAAGGAGCTAACCGCT
TTTTTGCACAACATGGGGGATCATGTAACTCGCCTTGATCGTTGGGAACCGGAGCTGAATGAAGCCATAC
CAAACGACGAGCGTGACACCACGATGCCTGTAGCAATGGCAACAACGTTGCGCAAACTATTAACTGGCGA
ACTACTTACTCTAGCTTCCCGGCAACAATTAATAGACTGGATGGAGGCGGATAAAGTTGCAGGACCACTT
CTGCGCTCGGCCCTTCCGGCTGGCTGGTTTATTGCTGATAAATCTGGAGCCGGTGAGCGTGGGTCTCGCG
GTATCATTGCAGCACTGGGGCCAGATGGTAAGCCCTCCCGTATCGTAGTTATCTACACGACGGGGAGTCA
GGCAACTATGGATGAACGAAATAGACAGATCGCTGAGATAGGTGCCTCACTGATTAAGCATTGGTAACTG
TCAGACCAAGTTTACTCATATATACTTTAGATTGATTTAAAACTTCATTTTTAATTTAAAAGGATCTAGG
TGAAGATCCTTTTTGATAATCTCATGACCAAAATCCCTTAACGTGAGTTTTCGTTCCACTGAGCGTCAGA
CCCCGTAGAAAAGATCAAAGGATCTTCTTGAGATCCTTTTTTTCTGCGCGTAATCTGCTGCTTGCAAACA
AAAAAACCACCGCTACCAGCGGTGGTTTGTTTGCCGGATCAAGAGCTACCAACTCTTTTTCCGAAGGTAA
CTGGCTTCAGCAGAGCGCAGATACCAAATACTGTTCTTCTAGTGTAGCCGTAGTTAGGCCACCACTTCAA
GAACTCTGTAGCACCGCCTACATACCTCGCTCTGCTAATCCTGTTACCAGTGGCTGCTGCCAGTGGCGAT
AAGTCGTGTCTTACCGGGTTGGACTCAAGACGATAGTTACCGGATAAGGCGCAGCGGTCGGGCTGAACGG
GGGGTTCGTGCACACAGCCCAGCTTGGAGCGAACGACCTACACCGAACTGAGATACCTACAGCGTGAGCT
ATGAGAAAGCGCCACGCTTCCCGAAGGGAGAAAGGCGGACAGGTATCCGGTAAGCGGCAGGGTCGGAACA
GGAGAGCGCACGAGGGAGCTTCCAGGGGGAAACGCCTGGTATCTTTATAGTCCTGTCGGGTTTCGCCACC
TCTGACTTGAGCGTCGATTTTTGTGATGCTCGTCAGGGGGGCGGAGCCTATGGAAAAACGCCAGCAACGC
GGCCTTTTTACGGTTCCTGGCCTTTTGCTGGCCTTTTGCTCACATGTTCTTTCCTGCGTTATCCCCTGAT
TCTGTGGATAACCGTATTACCGCCTTTGAGTGAGCTGATACCGCTCGCCGCAGCCGAACGACCGAGCGCA
GCGAGTCAGTGAGCGAGGAAGCGGAAGAGCGCCCAATACGCAAACCGCCTCTCCCCGCGCGTTGGCCGAT
TCATTAATGCAGCTGGCACGACAGGTTTCCCGACTGGAAAGCGGGCAGTGAGCGCAACGCAATTAATGTG
AGTTAGCTCACTCATTAGGCACCCCAGGCTTTACACTTTATGCTTCCGGCTCGTATGTTGTGTGGAATTG
TGAGCGGATAACAATTTCACACAGGAAACAGCTATGACCATGATTACGCCAAGCGCGCAATTAACCCTCA
CTAAAGGGAACAAAAGCTGGAGCTGCAAGC
Features (pLannotate 1.2.2; 31 found; start..end, strand, type, name):
      5..231     +  promoter       RSV promoter: Rous sarcoma virus enhancer/promoter
    232..412     +  LTR            5' LTR (truncated): truncated 5' long terminal repeat (LTR) from HIV-1
    459..584     +  misc_feature   HIV-1 Ψ: packaging signal of human immunodeficiency virus type 1
    568..931     +  CDS            HIV-1 gag (fragment): gag protein from human immunodeficiency virus 1; gag
   1077..1310    +  misc_feature   RRE: The Rev response element (RRE) of HIV-1 allows for Rev-dependent mRNA export from the nucleus to the cytoplasm.
   1687..1713    +  CDS            Rev (fragment): human immunodeficiency virus 1 (HIV-1) Rev protein; rev; enhances nuclear export of unspliced and incompletely spliced viral mRNAs
   1720..1743    +  promoter       SV40 promoter (fragment): SV40 early promoter
   1744..1815    +  promoter       SV40 promoter (fragment): SV40 enhancer and early promoter
   1839..1974    +  rep_origin     SV40 ori: SV40 origin of replication
   2020..2616    +  CDS            PuroR (fragment): puromycin N-acetyltransferase; pac from Streptomyces; confers resistance to puromycin
   2665..2782    +  misc_feature   cPPT/CTS: central polypurine tract and central termination sequence of HIV-1
   2847..2913    +  CDS            small t antigen (fragment): SV40 (simian virus 40) small t antigen
   2920..4098    +  promoter       EF-1α promoter: strong constitutive promoter for human elongation factor EF-1α
   4115..5155    +  CDS            pbx1: PBX1_XENLA - Also known as pbx1b From Xenopus laevis (African clawed frog).
   5171..5224    +  promoter       U6 promoter (fragment): RNA polymerase III promoter for human U6 snRNA
   5266..5854    +  misc_feature   WPRE: woodchuck hepatitis virus posttranscriptional regulatory element
   5905..5924    +  misc_feature   cPPT/CTS (fragment): central polypurine tract and central termination sequence of HIV-1
   5926..6159    +  LTR            3' LTR (ΔU3): self-inactivating 3' long terminal repeat (LTR) from HIV-1
   6237..6358    +  polyA_signal   SV40 poly(A) signal: SV40 polyadenylation signal
   6398..6533    +  rep_origin     SV40 ori: SV40 origin of replication
   6554..6572    -  promoter       T7 promoter: promoter for bacteriophage T7 RNA polymerase
   6580..6735    +  CDS            lacZα (fragment): LacZα fragment of β-galactosidase; lacZ fragment
   6740..7168    +  rep_origin     f1 ori (sequence partly withheld): f1 bacteriophage origin of replication; arrow indicates direction of (+) strand synthesis
   7221..7325    +  promoter       AmpR promoter: bla
   7326..8186    +  CDS            AmpR: β-lactamase; bla; confers resistance to ampicillin, carbenicillin, and related antibiotics
   8357..8945    +  rep_origin     ori: high-copy-number ColE1/pMB1/pBR322/pUC origin of replication
   9128..9220    +  CDS            lacI (fragment): lac repressor; lacI; The lac repressor binds to the lac operator to inhibit transcription in E. coli. This inhibition can be relieved by adding lactose or isopropyl-β-D-thiogalactopyranoside (IPTG).
   9233..9254    +  protein_bind   CAP binding site: CAP binding activates transcription in the presence of cAMP. E. coli catabolite activator protein
   9269..9299    +  promoter       lac promoter: promoter for the E. coli lac operon
   9307..9323    +  protein_bind   lac operator: The lac repressor binds to the lac operator to inhibit transcription in E. coli. This inhibition can be relieved by adding lactose or isopropyl-β-D-thiogalactopyranoside (IPTG). lac repressor encoded by lacI
   9368..9386    +  promoter       T3 promoter: promoter for bacteriophage T3 RNA polymerase
