[The description below was written by a language model from this plasmid's Addgene catalogue record and pLannotate feature annotations shown in this document.]
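Description:
TFORF0429 is a third-generation-style, self-inactivating lentiviral expression plasmid built on the pLX_TRC317 backbone and carrying the human transcription factor PBX1 as its open reading frame. It belongs to a barcoded transcription factor ORF collection in which each clone carries a unique 24-bp barcode, so that individual factors can be identified by sequencing in pooled overexpression screens. In bacteria it is maintained through a high-copy ColE1/pUC-type origin with ampicillin resistance. An f1 origin and remnants of a lac/lacZα cloning region flanked by T7 and T3 promoters are also present in the backbone. The depositor notes that the plasmid can recombine, which is common for LTR-containing vectors.

The viral genome is driven by an RSV promoter fused to a truncated HIV-1 5' LTR. This is followed by the Ψ packaging signal with a gag fragment, the RRE for Rev-dependent export, and a cPPT/CTS element that aids nuclear import. It ends in a ΔU3 3' LTR that inactivates the LTR promoter after integration, with an SV40 polyadenylation signal downstream. Within this unit, an SV40 promoter drives puromycin N-acetyltransferase for selection of transduced mammalian cells. A separate EF-1α promoter drives the PBX1 ORF, and a WPRE downstream enhances transcript expression. The automated annotation labels the ORF by its closest match, the Xenopus pbx1 homologue, but the catalogue record specifies a synthesized human sequence. The barcode is not annotated in the feature table. A short U6 promoter fragment lies between the ORF and the WPRE, but the record does not state its role. The construct is intended for lentiviral overexpression of PBX1, for instance in directed differentiation screens.
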