Addgene plasmid #143213: TFORF0429
Purpose: Lentiviral vector for overexpressing transcription factor ORFs with unique 24-bp barcodes. Barcodes facilitate identification of transcription factors in pooled screens.
Depositing lab: Feng Zhang. Depositing organization: Broad Institute. Publication: A transcription factor atlas of directed differentiation. Joung J, Ma S, Tay T, Geiger-Schuller KR, Kirchgatterer PC, Verdine VK, Guo B, Arias-Garcia MA, Allen WE, Singh A, Kuksenko O, Abudayyeh OO, Gootenberg JS, Fu Z, Macrae RK, Buenrostro JD, Regev A, Zhang F. Cell. 2023 Jan 5;186(1):209-229.e26. doi: 10.1016/j.cell.2022.11.026. PubMed 36608654.
Backbone
  Vector backbone: pLX_TRC317
  Backbone manufacturer: Broad Institute Genetic Perturbation Platform
  Backbone size w/o insert (bp): 8264
  Vector type: Mammalian Expression, Lentiviral
  Selectable markers: Puromycin
Growth in bacteria
  Bacterial resistance: Ampicillin, 100 μg/mL
  Growth temperature: 37°C
  Growth strain: NEB Stable
  Copy number: High Copy
Gene/Insert
  Gene/Insert name: PBX1
  Species: H. sapiens (human)
  Insert size (bp): 1145
  Entrez Gene: PBX1 (a.k.a. CAKUHED)
  Promoter: EF1a
  Cloning method: Unknown
  Sequencing primers: 5′ GGGTGGAGACTGAAGTTAGGCCAG; 3′ CACATAGCGTAAAAGGAGCAACATAG
Terms and licenses: Academic/Nonprofit Terms; Industry Terms: Not Available to Industry
Depositor comments: NM_001204961,XM_017001396,ENST00000367897 . The transcription factor ORF portion of this plasmid was synthesized by Genewiz. Please test multiple small colonies in case of plasmid recombination. To make this collection available in a timely manner, a portion of this collection was not fully sequenced by Addgene. If an Addgene verified full plasmid sequence is not available, please contact us prior to placing an order to request the full sequence.
How to cite: TFORF0429 was a gift from Feng Zhang (Addgene plasmid # 143213 ; http://n2t.net/addgene:143213 ; RRID:Addgene_143213)
