>Addgene plasmid #143213 | TFORF0429 | depositor partial sequence | sequence record 281777 | Insert
ACCGCCACCATGGACGAGCAGCCCAGGCTGATGCATTCCCATGCTGGGGTCGGGATGGCCGGACACCCCG
GCCTGTCCCAGCACTTGCAGGATGGGGCCGGAGGGACCGAGGGGGAGGGCGGGAGGAAGCAGGACATTGG
AGACATTTTACAGCAAATTATGACCATCACAGACCAGAGTTTGGATGAGGCGCAGGCCAGAAAACATGCT
TTAAACTGCCACAGAATGAAGCCTGCCTTGTTTAATGTGTTGTGTGAAATCAAAGAAAAAACAGTTTTGA
GTATCCGAGGAGCCCAGGAGGAGGAACCCACAGACCCCCAGCTGATGCGGCTGGACAACATGCTGTTAGC
GGAAGGCGTGGCGGGGCCTGAGAAGGGCGGAGGGTCGGCGGCAGCGGCGGCAGCGGCGGCGGCTTCTGGA
GGGGCAGGTTCAGACAACTCAGTGGAGCATTCAGATTACAGAGCCAAACTCTCACAGATCAGACAAATCT
ACCATACGGAGCTGGAGAAATACGAGCAGGCCTGCAACGAGTTCACCACCCACGTGATGAATCTCCTGCG
AGAGCAAAGCCGGACCAGGCCCATCTCCCCAAAGGAGATTGAGCGGATGGTCAGCATCATCCACCGCAAG
TTCAGCTCCATCCAGATGCAGCTCAAGCAGAGCACGTGCGAGGCGGTGATGATCCTGCGTTCCCGATTTC
TGGATGCGCGGCGGAAGAGACGGAATTTCAACAAGCAAGCGACAGAAATCCTGAATGAATATTTCTATTC
CCATCTCAGCAACCCTTACCCCAGTGAGGAAGCCAAAGAGGAGTTAGCCAAGAAGTGTGGCATCACAGTC
TCCCAGGTATCAAACTGGTTTGGAAATAAGCGAATCCGGTACAAGAAGAACATAGGTAAATTTCAAGAGG
AAGCCAATATTTATGCTGCCAAAACAGCTGTCACTGCTACCAATGTGTCAGCCCATGGAAGCCAAGCTAA
CTCGCCCTCAACTCCCAACTCGGCTGGTGGATACCCTTCGCCATGTTATCAGCCAGACAGGAGGATACAG
TAGTAATGAACTAGTCCGTAACTTGAAAGTATTTCGATTTCTTGGCTTTATATATCTTGTGGAAAGGACG
AGTCCGGCTGACATTAAAGAATTAA
