>Addgene plasmid #143213 | TFORF0429 | depositor partial sequence | sequence record 281778 | Barcode
GTCCGGCTGACATTAAAGAATTAA
